>Addgene plasmid #143281 | TFORF1458 | addgene full sequence | sequence record 396153 | Addgene NGS Result
TTAATGTAGTCTTATGCAATACTCTTGTAGTCTTGCAACATGGTAACGATGAGTTAGCAACATGCCTTAC
AAGGAGAGAAAAAGCACCGTGCATGCCGATTGGTGGAAGTAAGGTGGTACGATCGTGCCTTATTAGGAAG
GCAACAGACGGGTCTGACATGGATTGGACGAACCACTGAATTGCCGCATTGCAGAGATATTGTATTTAAG
TGCCTAGCTCGATACATAAACGGGTCTCTCTGGTTAGACCAGATCTGAGCCTGGGAGCTCTCTGGCTAAC
TAGGGAACCCACTGCTTAAGCCTCAATAAAGCTTGCCTTGAGTGCTTCAAGTAGTGTGTGCCCGTCTGTT
GTGTGACTCTGGTAACTAGAGATCCCTCAGACCCTTTTAGTCAGTGTGGAAAATCTCTAGCAGTGGCGCC
CGAACAGGGACTTGAAAGCGAAAGGGAAACCAGAGGAGCTCTCTCGACGCAGGACTCGGCTTGCTGAAGC
GCGCACGGCAAGAGGCGAGGGGCGGCGACTGGTGAGTACGCCAAAAATTTTGACTAGCGGAGGCTAGAAG
GAGAGAGATGGGTGCGAGAGCGTCAGTATTAAGCGGGGGAGAATTAGATCGCGATGGGAAAAAATTCGGT
TAAGGCCAGGGGGAAAGAAAAAATATAAATTAAAACATATAGTATGGGCAAGCAGGGAGCTAGAACGATT
CGCAGTTAATCCTGGCCTGTTAGAAACATCAGAAGGCTGTAGACAAATACTGGGACAGCTACAACCATCC
CTTCAGACAGGATCAGAAGAACTTAGATCATTATATAATACAGTAGCAACCCTCTATTGTGTGCATCAAA
GGATAGAGATAAAAGACACCAAGGAAGCTTTAGACAAGATAGAGGAAGAGCAAAACAAAAGTAAGACCAC
CGCACAGCAAGCGGCCGCTGATCTTCAGACCTGGAGGAGGAGATATGAGGGACAATTGGAGAAGTGAATT
ATATAAATATAAAGTAGTAAAAATTGAACCATTAGGAGTAGCACCCACCAAGGCAAAGAGAAGAGTGGTG
CAGAGAGAAAAAAGAGCAGTGGGAATAGGAGCTTTGTTCCTTGGGTTCTTGGGAGCAGCAGGAAGCACTA
TGGGCGCAGCGTCAATGACGCTGACGGTACAGGCCAGACAATTATTGTCTGGTATAGTGCAGCAGCAGAA
CAATTTGCTGAGGGCTATTGAGGCGCAACAGCATCTGTTGCAACTCACAGTCTGGGGCATCAAGCAGCTC
CAGGCAAGAATCCTGGCTGTGGAAAGATACCTAAAGGATCAACAGCTCCTGGGGATTTGGGGTTGCTCTG
GAAAACTCATTTGCACCACTGCTGTGCCTTGGAATGCTAGTTGGAGTAATAAATCTCTGGAACAGATTTG
GAATCACACGACCTGGATGGAGTGGGACAGAGAAATTAACAATTACACAAGCTTAATACACTCCTTAATT
GAAGAATCGCAAAACCAGCAAGAAAAGAATGAACAAGAATTATTGGAATTAGATAAATGGGCAAGTTTGT
GGAATTGGTTTAACATAACAAATTGGCTGTGGTATATAAAATTATTCATAATGATAGTAGGAGGCTTGGT
AGGTTTAAGAATAGTTTTTGCTGTACTTTCTATAGTGAATAGAGTTAGGCAGGGATATTCACCATTATCG
TTTCAGACCCACCTCCCAACCCCGAGGGGACCCATGCATTGCATCTCAATTAGTCAGCAACCAGGTGTGG
AAAGTCCCCAGGCTCCCCAGCAGGCAGAAGTATGCAAAGCATGCGTCTCAATTAGTCAGCAACCATAGTC
CCGCCCCTAACTCCGCCCATCCCGCCCCTAACTCCGCCCAGTTCCGCCCATTCTCCGCCCCATGGCTGAC
TAATTTTTTTTATTTATGCAGAGGCCGAGGCCGCCTCGGCCTCTGAGCTATTCCAGAAGTAGTGAGGAGG
CTTTTTTGGAGGCCTAGGCTTTTGCAAAAAGCTTTCTAGAGGTACCACCGGAGCTTACCATGACCGAGTA
CAAGCCCACGGTGCGCCTCGCCACCCGCGACGACGTCCCCAGGGCCGTACGCACCCTCGCCGCCGCGTTC
GCCGACTACCCCGCCACGCGCCACACCGTCGATCCGGACCGCCACATCGAGCGGGTCACCGAGCTGCAAG
AACTCTTCCTCACGCGCGTCGGGCTCGACATCGGCAAGGTGTGGGTCGCGGACGACGGCGCCGCCGTGGC
GGTCTGGACCACGCCGGAGAGCGTCGAAGCGGGGGCGGTGTTCGCCGAGATCGGCCCGCGCATGGCCGAG
TTGAGCGGTTCCCGGCTGGCCGCGCAGCAACAGATGGAAGGCCTCCTGGCGCCGCACCGGCCCAAGGAGC
CCGCGTGGTTCCTGGCCACCGTCGGCGTCTCGCCCGACCACCAGGGCAAGGGTCTGGGCAGCGCCGTCGT
GCTCCCCGGAGTGGAGGCGGCCGAGCGCGCCGGGGTGCCCGCCTTCCTGGAGACCTCCGCGCCCCGCAAC
CTCCCCTTCTACGAGCGGCTCGGCTTCACCGTCACCGCCGACGTCGAGGTGCCCGAAGGACCGCGCACCT
GGTGCATGACCCGCAAGCCCGGTGCCAGTTAACGAATTCTAGATCTTGAGACAAATGGCAGTATTCATCC
ACAATTTTAAAAGAAAAGGGGGGATTGGGGGGTACAGTGCAGGGGAAAGAATAGTAGACATAATAGCAAC
AGACATACAAACTAAAGAATTACAAAAACAAATTACAAAAATTCAAAATTTTCGGGTTTATTACAGGGAC
AGCAGAGATCCACTTTGGCGCCGGCTCGAGGCCTGCAGGTGCAAAGATGGATAAAGTTTTAAACAGAGAG
GAATCTTTGCAGCTAATGGACCTTCTAGGTCTTGAAAGGAGTGGGAATTGGCTCCGGTGCCCGTCAGTGG
GCAGAGCGCACATCGCCCACAGTCCCCGAGAAGTTGGGGGGAGGGGTCGGCAATTGAACCGGTGCCTAGA
GAAGGTGGCGCGGGGTAAACTGGGAAAGTGATGTCGTGTACTGGCTCCGCCTTTTTCCCGAGGGTGGGGG
AGAACCGTATATAAGTGCAGTAGTCGCCGTGAACGTTCTTTTTCGCAACGGGTTTGCCGCCAGAACACAG
GTAAGTGCCGTGTGTGGTTCCCGCGGGCCTGGCCTCTTTACGGGTTATGGCCCTTGCGTGCCTTGAATTA
CTTCCACCTGGCTGCAGTACGTGATTCTTGATCCCGAGCTTCGGGTTGGAAGTGGGTGGGAGAGTTCGAG
GCCTTGCGCTTAAGGAGCCCCTTCGCCTCGTGCTTGAGTTGAGGCCTGGCCTGGGCGCTGGGGCCGCCGC
GTGCGAATCTGGTGGCACCTTCGCGCCTGTCTCGCTGCTTTCGATAAGTCTCTAGCCATTTAAAATTTTT
GATGACCTGCTGCGACGCTTTTTTTCTGGCAAGATAGTCTTGTAAATGCGGGCCAAGATCTGCACACTGG
TATTTCGGTTTTTGGGGCCGCGGGCGGCGACGGGGCCCGTGCGTCCCAGCGCACATGTTCGGCGAGGCGG
GGCCTGCGAGCGCGGCCACCGAGAATCGGACGGGGGTAGTCTCAAGCTGGCCGGCCTGCTCTGGTGCCTG
GCCTCGCGCCGCCGTGTATCGCCCCGCCCTGGGCGGCAAGGCTGGCCCGGTCGGCACCAGTTGCGTGAGC
GGAAAGATGGCCGCTTCCCGGCCCTGCTGCAGGGAGCTCAAAATGGAGGACGCGGCGCTCGGGAGAGCGG
GCGGGTGAGTCACCCACACAAAGGAAAAGGGCCTTTCCGTCCTCAGCCGTCGCTTCATGTGACTCCACGG
AGTACCGGGCGCCGTCCAGGCACCTCGATTAGTTCTCGAGCTTTTGGAGTACGTCGTCTTTAGGTTGGGG
GGAGGGGTTTTATGCGATGGAGTTTCCCCACACTGAGTGGGTGGAGACTGAAGTTAGGCCAGCTTGGCAC
TTGATGTAATTCTCCTTGGAATTTGCCCTTTTTGAGTTTGGATCTTGGTTCATTCTCAAGCCTCAGACAG
TGGTTCAAAGTTTTTTTCTTCCATTTCAGGTGTCGTGAGGCTAGCACCGCCACCATGACAGCAAGCTCAG
GCTGGGAGCCAGCGCCGGCAGCCACCATGGCGTCACGCATAGGGTTGCGCATGCAGCTCATGCGGGAGCA
GGCGCAGCAGGAGGAGCAGCGGGAGCGCATGCAGCAACAGGCTGTCATGCATTACATGCAGCAGCAGCAG
CAGCAGCAACAGCAGCAGCTCGGAGGGCCGCCCACCCCGGCCATCAATACCCCCGTCCACTTCCAGTCGC
CACCACCTGTGCCTGGGGAGGTGTTGAAGGTGCAGTCCTACCTGGAGAATCCCACATCCTACCATCTGCA
GCAGTCGCAGCATCAGAAGGTGCGGGAGTACCTGTCCGAGACCTATGGGAACAAGTTTGCTGCCCACATC
AGCCCAGCCCAGGGCTCTCCGAAACCCCCACCAGCCGCCTCCCCAGGGGTGCGAGCTGGACACGTGCTGT
CCTCCTCCGCTGGCAACAGTGCTCCCAATAGCCCCATGGCCATGCTGCACATTGGCTCCAACCCTGAGAG
GGAGTTGGATGATGTCATTGACAACATTATGCGTCTGGACGATGTCCTTGGCTACATCAATCCTGAAATG
CAGATGCCCAACACGCTACCCCTGTCCAGCAGCCACCTGAATGTGTACAGCAGCGACCCCCAGGTCACAG
CCTCCCTGGTGGGCGTCACCAGCAGCTCCTGCCCTGCGGACCTGACCCAGAAGCGAGAGCTCACAGATGC
TGAGAGCAGGGCCCTGGCCAAGGAGCGGCAGAAGAAAGACAATCACAACTTAATTGAAAGGAGACGAAGG
TTCAACATCAATGACCGCATCAAGGAGTTGGGAATGCTGATCCCCAAGGCCAATGACCTGGACGTGCGCT
GGAACAAGGGCACCATCCTCAAGGCCTCTGTGGATTACATCCGGAGGATGCAGAAGGACCTGCAAAAGTC
CAGGGAGCTGGAGAACCACTCTCGCCGCCTGGAGATGACCAACAAGCAGCTCTGGCTCCGTATCCAGGAG
CTGGAGATGCAGGCTCGAGTGCACGGCCTCCCTACCACCTCCCCGTCCGGCATGAACATGGCTGAGCTGG
CCCAGCAGGTGGTGAAGCAGGAGCTGCCTAGCGAAGAGGGCCCAGGGGAGGCCCTGATGCTGGGGGCTGA
GGTCCCTGACCCTGAGCCACTGCCAGCTCTGCCCCCGCAAGCCCCGCTGCCCCTGCCCACCCAGCCACCA
TCCCCATTCCATCACCTGGACTTCAGCCACAGCCTGAGCTTTGGGGGCAGGGAGGACGAGGGTCCCCCGG
GCTACCCCGAACCCCTGGCGCCGGGGCATGGCTCCCCATTCCCCAGCCTGTCCAAGAAGGATCTGGACCT
CATGCTCCTGGACGACTCACTGCTACCGCTGGCCTCTGATCCACTTCTGTCCACCATGTCCCCCGAGGCC
TCCAAGGCCAGCAGCCGCCGGAGCAGCTTCAGCATGGAGGAGGGCGATGTGCTGTAGTAATGAACTAGTC
CGTAACTTGAAAGTATTTCGATTTCTTGGCTTTATATATCTTGTGGAAAGGACGACAGGTCAGGACCTTC
CTCCTACATACGCGTTAAGTCGACAATCAACCTCTGGATTACAAAATTTGTGAAAGATTGACTGGTATTC
TTAACTATGTTGCTCCTTTTACGCTATGTGGATACGCTGCTTTAATGCCTTTGTATCATGCTATTGCTTC
CCGTATGGCTTTCATTTTCTCCTCCTTGTATAAATCCTGGTTGCTGTCTCTTTATGAGGAGTTGTGGCCC
GTTGTCAGGCAACGTGGCGTGGTGTGCACTGTGTTTGCTGACGCAACCCCCACTGGTTGGGGCATTGCCA
CCACCTGTCAGCTCCTTTCCGGGACTTTCGCTTTCCCCCTCCCTATTGCCACGGCGGAACTCATCGCCGC
CTGCCTTGCCCGCTGCTGGACAGGGGCTCGGCTGTTGGGCACTGACAATTCCGTGGTGTTGTCGGGGAAA
TCATCGTCCTTTCCTTGGCTGCTCGCCTGTGTTGCCACCTGGATTCTGCGCGGGACGTCCTTCTGCTACG
TCCCTTCGGCCCTCAATCCAGCGGACCTTCCTTCCCGCGGCCTGCTGCCGGCTCTGCGGCCTCTTCCGCG
TCTTCGCCTTCGCCCTCAGACGAGTCGGATCTCCCTTTGGGCCGCCTCCCCGCGTCGACTTTAAGACCAA
TGACTTACAAGGCAGCTGTAGATCTTAGCCACTTTTTAAAAGAAAAGGGGGGACTGGAAGGGCTAATTCA
CTCCCAACGAAGACAAGATCTGCTTTTTGCTTGTACTGGGTCTCTCTGGTTAGACCAGATCTGAGCCTGG
GAGCTCTCTGGCTAACTAGGGAACCCACTGCTTAAGCCTCAATAAAGCTTGCCTTGAGTGCTTCAAGTAG
TGTGTGCCCGTCTGTTGTGTGACTCTGGTAACTAGAGATCCCTCAGACCCTTTTAGTCAGTGTGGAAAAT
CTCTAGCAGTACGTATAGTAGTTCATGTCATCTTATTATTCAGTATTTATAACTTGCAAAGAAATGAATA
TCAGAGAGTGAGAGGAACTTGTTTATTGCAGCTTATAATGGTTACAAATAAAGCAATAGCATCACAAATT
TCACAAATAAAGCATTTTTTTCACTGCATTCTAGTTGTGGTTTGTCCAAACTCATCAATGTATCTTATCA
TGTCTGGCTCTAGCTATCCCGCCCCTAACTCCGCCCATCCCGCCCCTAACTCCGCCCAGTTCCGCCCATT
CTCCGCCCCATGGCTGACTAATTTTTTTTATTTATGCAGAGGCCGAGGCCGCCTCGGCCTCTGAGCTATT
CCAGAAGTAGTGAGGAGGCTTTTTTGGAGGCCTAGGGACGTACCCAATTCGCCCTATAGTGAGTCGTATT
ACGCGCGCTCACTGGCCGTCGTTTTACAACGTCGTGACTGGGAAAACCCTGGCGTTACCCAACTTAATCG
CCTTGCAGCACATCCCCCTTTCGCCAGCTGGCGTAATAGCGAAGAGGCCCGCACCGATCGCCCTTCCCAA
CAGTTGCGCAGCCTGAATGGCGAATGGG
[124 nt withheld, positions 7169-7292]
C
[91 nt withheld, positions 7294-7384]
A
[49 nt withheld, positions 7386-7434]
CCTTTGACGTTGGAGTCCACGTTCTTT
[37 nt withheld, positions 7462-7498]
ACCCTATCTCGGTCTATTCTTTTGATTTATAAGGGATTTTGCCGATTTCGGCCTATTGGTTAAAAAATGA
GCTGATTTAACAAAAATTTAACGCGAATTTTAACAAAATATTAACGCTTACAATTTAGGTGGCACTTTTC
GGGGAAATGTGCGCGGAACCCCTATTTGTTTATTTTTCTAAATACATTCAAATATGTATCCGCTCATGAG
ACAATAACCCTGATAAATGCTTCAATAATATTGAAAAAGGAAGAGTATGAGTATTCAACATTTCCGTGTC
GCCCTTATTCCCTTTTTTGCGGCATTTTGCCTTCCTGTTTTTGCTCACCCAGAAACGCTGGTGAAAGTAA
AAGATGCTGAAGATCAGTTGGGTGCACGAGTGGGTTACATCGAACTGGATCTCAACAGCGGTAAGATCCT
TGAGAGTTTTCGCCCCGAAGAACGTTTTCCAATGATGAGCACTTTTAAAGTTCTGCTATGTGGCGCGGTA
TTATCCCGTATTGACGCCGGGCAAGAGCAACTCGGTCGCCGCATACACTATTCTCAGAATGACTTGGTTG
AGTACTCACCAGTCACAGAAAAGCATCTTACGGATGGCATGACAGTAAGAGAATTATGCAGTGCTGCCAT
AACCATGAGTGATAACACTGCGGCCAACTTACTTCTGACAACGATCGGAGGACCGAAGGAGCTAACCGCT
TTTTTGCACAACATGGGGGATCATGTAACTCGCCTTGATCGTTGGGAACCGGAGCTGAATGAAGCCATAC
CAAACGACGAGCGTGACACCACGATGCCTGTAGCAATGGCAACAACGTTGCGCAAACTATTAACTGGCGA
ACTACTTACTCTAGCTTCCCGGCAACAATTAATAGACTGGATGGAGGCGGATAAAGTTGCAGGACCACTT
CTGCGCTCGGCCCTTCCGGCTGGCTGGTTTATTGCTGATAAATCTGGAGCCGGTGAGCGTGGGTCTCGCG
GTATCATTGCAGCACTGGGGCCAGATGGTAAGCCCTCCCGTATCGTAGTTATCTACACGACGGGGAGTCA
GGCAACTATGGATGAACGAAATAGACAGATCGCTGAGATAGGTGCCTCACTGATTAAGCATTGGTAACTG
TCAGACCAAGTTTACTCATATATACTTTAGATTGATTTAAAACTTCATTTTTAATTTAAAAGGATCTAGG
TGAAGATCCTTTTTGATAATCTCATGACCAAAATCCCTTAACGTGAGTTTTCGTTCCACTGAGCGTCAGA
CCCCGTAGAAAAGATCAAAGGATCTTCTTGAGATCCTTTTTTTCTGCGCGTAATCTGCTGCTTGCAAACA
AAAAAACCACCGCTACCAGCGGTGGTTTGTTTGCCGGATCAAGAGCTACCAACTCTTTTTCCGAAGGTAA
CTGGCTTCAGCAGAGCGCAGATACCAAATACTGTTCTTCTAGTGTAGCCGTAGTTAGGCCACCACTTCAA
GAACTCTGTAGCACCGCCTACATACCTCGCTCTGCTAATCCTGTTACCAGTGGCTGCTGCCAGTGGCGAT
AAGTCGTGTCTTACCGGGTTGGACTCAAGACGATAGTTACCGGATAAGGCGCAGCGGTCGGGCTGAACGG
GGGGTTCGTGCACACAGCCCAGCTTGGAGCGAACGACCTACACCGAACTGAGATACCTACAGCGTGAGCT
ATGAGAAAGCGCCACGCTTCCCGAAGGGAGAAAGGCGGACAGGTATCCGGTAAGCGGCAGGGTCGGAACA
GGAGAGCGCACGAGGGAGCTTCCAGGGGGAAACGCCTGGTATCTTTATAGTCCTGTCGGGTTTCGCCACC
TCTGACTTGAGCGTCGATTTTTGTGATGCTCGTCAGGGGGGCGGAGCCTATGGAAAAACGCCAGCAACGC
GGCCTTTTTACGGTTCCTGGCCTTTTGCTGGCCTTTTGCTCACATGTTCTTTCCTGCGTTATCCCCTGAT
TCTGTGGATAACCGTATTACCGCCTTTGAGTGAGCTGATACCGCTCGCCGCAGCCGAACGACCGAGCGCA
GCGAGTCAGTGAGCGAGGAAGCGGAAGAGCGCCCAATACGCAAACCGCCTCTCCCCGCGCGTTGGCCGAT
TCATTAATGCAGCTGGCACGACAGGTTTCCCGACTGGAAAGCGGGCAGTGAGCGCAACGCAATTAATGTG
AGTTAGCTCACTCATTAGGCACCCCAGGCTTTACACTTTATGCTTCCGGCTCGTATGTTGTGTGGAATTG
TGAGCGGATAACAATTTCACACAGGAAACAGCTATGACCATGATTACGCCAAGCGCGCAATTAACCCTCA
CTAAAGGGAACAAAAGCTGGAGCTGCAAGC
Features (pLannotate 1.2.2; 31 found; start..end, strand, type, name):
      5..231     +  promoter       RSV promoter: Rous sarcoma virus enhancer/promoter
    232..412     +  LTR            5' LTR (truncated): truncated 5' long terminal repeat (LTR) from HIV-1
    459..584     +  misc_feature   HIV-1 Ψ: packaging signal of human immunodeficiency virus type 1
    568..931     +  CDS            HIV-1 gag (fragment): gag protein from human immunodeficiency virus 1; gag
   1077..1310    +  misc_feature   RRE: The Rev response element (RRE) of HIV-1 allows for Rev-dependent mRNA export from the nucleus to the cytoplasm.
   1687..1713    +  CDS            Rev (fragment): human immunodeficiency virus 1 (HIV-1) Rev protein; rev; enhances nuclear export of unspliced and incompletely spliced viral mRNAs
   1720..1743    +  promoter       SV40 promoter (fragment): SV40 early promoter
   1744..1815    +  promoter       SV40 promoter (fragment): SV40 enhancer and early promoter
   1839..1974    +  rep_origin     SV40 ori: SV40 origin of replication
   2020..2616    +  CDS            PuroR (fragment): puromycin N-acetyltransferase; pac from Streptomyces; confers resistance to puromycin
   2665..2782    +  misc_feature   cPPT/CTS: central polypurine tract and central termination sequence of HIV-1
   2847..2913    +  CDS            small t antigen (fragment): SV40 (simian virus 40) small t antigen
   2920..4098    +  promoter       EF-1α promoter: strong constitutive promoter for human elongation factor EF-1α
   4157..5584    +  CDS            TFEB: TFEB_HUMAN - Also known as BHLHE35. Experimental evidence at protein level: Swiss-Prot protein existence level 1. Transcription factor that acts as a master regulator of lysosomal biogenesis, autophagy, lysosomal exocytosis, lipid catabolism, energy metabolism and immune response (PubMed:21617040, PubMed:22576015, PubMed:22343943, PubMed:22692423, PubMed:30120233, PubMed:31672913). Specifically recognizes and binds E-box sequences (5'-CANNTG-3'); efficient DNA-binding requires dimerization with itself or with another MiT/TFE family member such as TFE3 or MITF (PubMed:1748288, PubMed:19556463,
   5600..5653    +  promoter       U6 promoter (fragment): RNA polymerase III promoter for human U6 snRNA
   5695..6283    +  misc_feature   WPRE: woodchuck hepatitis virus posttranscriptional regulatory element
   6334..6353    +  misc_feature   cPPT/CTS (fragment): central polypurine tract and central termination sequence of HIV-1
   6355..6588    +  LTR            3' LTR (ΔU3): self-inactivating 3' long terminal repeat (LTR) from HIV-1
   6666..6787    +  polyA_signal   SV40 poly(A) signal: SV40 polyadenylation signal
   6827..6962    +  rep_origin     SV40 ori: SV40 origin of replication
   6983..7001    -  promoter       T7 promoter: promoter for bacteriophage T7 RNA polymerase
   7009..7164    +  CDS            lacZα (fragment): LacZα fragment of β-galactosidase; lacZ fragment
   7169..7597    +  rep_origin     f1 ori (sequence partly withheld): f1 bacteriophage origin of replication; arrow indicates direction of (+) strand synthesis
   7650..7754    +  promoter       AmpR promoter: bla
   7755..8615    +  CDS            AmpR: β-lactamase; bla; confers resistance to ampicillin, carbenicillin, and related antibiotics
   8786..9374    +  rep_origin     ori: high-copy-number ColE1/pMB1/pBR322/pUC origin of replication
   9557..9649    +  CDS            lacI (fragment): lac repressor; lacI; The lac repressor binds to the lac operator to inhibit transcription in E. coli. This inhibition can be relieved by adding lactose or isopropyl-β-D-thiogalactopyranoside (IPTG).
   9662..9683    +  protein_bind   CAP binding site: CAP binding activates transcription in the presence of cAMP. E. coli catabolite activator protein
   9698..9728    +  promoter       lac promoter: promoter for the E. coli lac operon
   9736..9752    +  protein_bind   lac operator: The lac repressor binds to the lac operator to inhibit transcription in E. coli. This inhibition can be relieved by adding lactose or isopropyl-β-D-thiogalactopyranoside (IPTG). lac repressor encoded by lacI
   9797..9815    +  promoter       T3 promoter: promoter for bacteriophage T3 RNA polymerase
