[The description below was written by a language model from this plasmid's Addgene catalogue record and pLannotate feature annotations shown in this document.]
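Description:
TFORF1458 is a lentiviral mammalian expression plasmid built on the pLX_TRC317 backbone and carrying the human transcription factor TFEB as a barcoded open reading frame. It belongs to a large collection of transcription factor overexpression constructs in which each ORF is paired with a unique 24-bp barcode, so that the factor delivered to a given cell can be identified in pooled screens. The feature table does not annotate the barcode itself. In bacteria the plasmid is maintained through a high-copy ColE1/pUC-type origin with ampicillin resistance. An f1 origin and remnants of a lacZα/lac promoter cloning region flanked by T7 and T3 promoters are also present. The depositor notes that the plasmid can recombine, as lentiviral vectors with repeated LTRs often do.

The viral portion has a third-generation, self-inactivating layout. An RSV promoter drives a truncated HIV-1 5' LTR, followed by the Ψ packaging signal with a partial gag fragment, the Rev response element, a cPPT/CTS element, and a ΔU3 3' LTR with a downstream SV40 polyadenylation signal. Within this transfer cassette, SV40 promoter/origin sequences precede a puromycin N-acetyltransferase gene, which allows selection of transduced mammalian cells. The strong constitutive EF-1α promoter drives the TFEB coding sequence, and a WPRE downstream enhances transcript expression. A short U6 promoter fragment is annotated between the ORF and the WPRE, with no stated function.

TFEB is an MiT/TFE family factor that binds E-box sequences and acts as a master regulator of lysosomal biogenesis and autophagy. The depositor comments give a specific RefSeq/Ensembl transcript isoform for the ORF, which was produced by gene synthesis. The construct is intended for stable TFEB overexpression, individually or as part of pooled transcription factor screens such as those for directed differentiation.
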