Addgene plasmid #143281: TFORF1458
Purpose: Lentiviral vector for overexpressing transcription factor ORFs with unique 24-bp barcodes. Barcodes facilitate identification of transcription factors in pooled screens.
Depositing lab: Feng Zhang. Depositing organization: Broad Institute. Publication: A transcription factor atlas of directed differentiation. Joung J, Ma S, Tay T, Geiger-Schuller KR, Kirchgatterer PC, Verdine VK, Guo B, Arias-Garcia MA, Allen WE, Singh A, Kuksenko O, Abudayyeh OO, Gootenberg JS, Fu Z, Macrae RK, Buenrostro JD, Regev A, Zhang F. Cell. 2023 Jan 5;186(1):209-229.e26. doi: 10.1016/j.cell.2022.11.026. PubMed 36608654.
Backbone
  Vector backbone: pLX_TRC317
  Backbone manufacturer: Broad Institute Genetic Perturbation Platform
  Backbone size w/o insert (bp): 8264
  Vector type: Mammalian Expression, Lentiviral
  Selectable markers: Puromycin
Growth in bacteria
  Bacterial resistance: Ampicillin, 100 μg/mL
  Growth temperature: 37°C
  Growth strain: NEB Stable
  Copy number: High Copy
Gene/Insert
  Gene/Insert name: TFEB
  Species: H. sapiens (human)
  Insert size (bp): 1574
  Entrez Gene: TFEB (a.k.a. ALPHATFEB, BHLHE35, TCFEB)
  Promoter: EF1a
  Cloning method: Unknown
  Sequencing primers: 5′ GGGTGGAGACTGAAGTTAGGCCAG; 3′ CACATAGCGTAAAAGGAGCAACATAG
Terms and licenses: Academic/Nonprofit Terms; Industry Terms: Not Available to Industry
Depositor comments: NM_001167827,ENST00000358871 . The transcription factor ORF portion of this plasmid was synthesized by Genewiz. Please test multiple small colonies in case of plasmid recombination. To make this collection available in a timely manner, a portion of this collection was not fully sequenced by Addgene. If an Addgene verified full plasmid sequence is not available, please contact us prior to placing an order to request the full sequence.
How to cite: TFORF1458 was a gift from Feng Zhang (Addgene plasmid # 143281 ; http://n2t.net/addgene:143281 ; RRID:Addgene_143281)
