>Addgene plasmid #143281 | TFORF1458 | depositor partial sequence | sequence record 281981 | Insert
ACCGCCACCATGACAGCAAGCTCAGGCTGGGAGCCAGCGCCGGCAGCCACCATGGCGTCACGCATAGGGT
TGCGCATGCAGCTCATGCGGGAGCAGGCGCAGCAGGAGGAGCAGCGGGAGCGCATGCAGCAACAGGCTGT
CATGCATTACATGCAGCAGCAGCAGCAGCAGCAACAGCAGCAGCTCGGAGGGCCGCCCACCCCGGCCATC
AATACCCCCGTCCACTTCCAGTCGCCACCACCTGTGCCTGGGGAGGTGTTGAAGGTGCAGTCCTACCTGG
AGAATCCCACATCCTACCATCTGCAGCAGTCGCAGCATCAGAAGGTGCGGGAGTACCTGTCCGAGACCTA
TGGGAACAAGTTTGCTGCCCACATCAGCCCAGCCCAGGGCTCTCCGAAACCCCCACCAGCCGCCTCCCCA
GGGGTGCGAGCTGGACACGTGCTGTCCTCCTCCGCTGGCAACAGTGCTCCCAATAGCCCCATGGCCATGC
TGCACATTGGCTCCAACCCTGAGAGGGAGTTGGATGATGTCATTGACAACATTATGCGTCTGGACGATGT
CCTTGGCTACATCAATCCTGAAATGCAGATGCCCAACACGCTACCCCTGTCCAGCAGCCACCTGAATGTG
TACAGCAGCGACCCCCAGGTCACAGCCTCCCTGGTGGGCGTCACCAGCAGCTCCTGCCCTGCGGACCTGA
CCCAGAAGCGAGAGCTCACAGATGCTGAGAGCAGGGCCCTGGCCAAGGAGCGGCAGAAGAAAGACAATCA
CAACTTAATTGAAAGGAGACGAAGGTTCAACATCAATGACCGCATCAAGGAGTTGGGAATGCTGATCCCC
AAGGCCAATGACCTGGACGTGCGCTGGAACAAGGGCACCATCCTCAAGGCCTCTGTGGATTACATCCGGA
GGATGCAGAAGGACCTGCAAAAGTCCAGGGAGCTGGAGAACCACTCTCGCCGCCTGGAGATGACCAACAA
GCAGCTCTGGCTCCGTATCCAGGAGCTGGAGATGCAGGCTCGAGTGCACGGCCTCCCTACCACCTCCCCG
TCCGGCATGAACATGGCTGAGCTGGCCCAGCAGGTGGTGAAGCAGGAGCTGCCTAGCGAAGAGGGCCCAG
GGGAGGCCCTGATGCTGGGGGCTGAGGTCCCTGACCCTGAGCCACTGCCAGCTCTGCCCCCGCAAGCCCC
GCTGCCCCTGCCCACCCAGCCACCATCCCCATTCCATCACCTGGACTTCAGCCACAGCCTGAGCTTTGGG
GGCAGGGAGGACGAGGGTCCCCCGGGCTACCCCGAACCCCTGGCGCCGGGGCATGGCTCCCCATTCCCCA
GCCTGTCCAAGAAGGATCTGGACCTCATGCTCCTGGACGACTCACTGCTACCGCTGGCCTCTGATCCACT
TCTGTCCACCATGTCCCCCGAGGCCTCCAAGGCCAGCAGCCGCCGGAGCAGCTTCAGCATGGAGGAGGGC
GATGTGCTGTAGTAATGAACTAGTCCGTAACTTGAAAGTATTTCGATTTCTTGGCTTTATATATCTTGTG
GAAAGGACGACAGGTCAGGACCTTCCTCCTACAT
