>Addgene plasmid #143281 | TFORF1458 | depositor partial sequence | sequence record 281982 | Barcode
CAGGTCAGGACCTTCCTCCTACAT
